>Addgene plasmid #218802 | pBa.GFP-AP1/beta1 | addgene full sequence | sequence record 433054 | Addgene NGS Result
TCGAGGTGAGCCCCACGTTCTGCTTCACTCTCCCCATCTCCCCCCCCTCCCCACCCCCAATTTTGTATTT
ATTTATTTTTTAATTATTTTGTGCAGCGATGGGGGCGGGGGGGGGGGGGGGCGCGCCAGGCGGGGCGGGG
GGGGGGGGGGGGGCGGGGCGGGGCGAGGCGGAGAGGTGCGGCGGCAGCCAATCAGAGCGGCGCGCTCCGA
AAGTTTCCTTTTATGGCGAGGCGGCGGCGGCGGCGGCCCTATAAAAAGCGAAGCGCGCGGCGGGCGGGAG
TCGCTGCGCGCTGCCTTCGCCCCGTGCCCCGCTCCGCCGCCGCCTCGCGCCGCCCGCCCCGGCTCTGACT
GACCGCGTTACTCCCACAGGTGAGCGGGCGGGACGGCCCTTCTCCTCCGGGCTGTAATTAGCGCTTGGTT
TAATGACGGCTCGTTTCTTTTCTGTGGCTGCGTGAAAGCCTTAAAGGGCTCCGGGAGGGCCCTTTGTGCG
GGGGGGAGCGGCTCGGGGGGTGCGTGCGTGTGTGTGTGCGTGGGGAGCGCCGCGTGCGGCTCCGCGCTGC
CCGGCGGCTGTGAGCGCTGCGGGCGCGGCGCGGGGCTTTGTGCGCTCCGCAGTGTGCGCGAGGGGAGCGC
GGCCGGGGGCGGTGCCCCGCGGTGCGGGGGGGGCTGCGAGGGGAACAAAGGCTGCGTGCGGGGTGTGTGC
GTGGGGGGGTGAGCAGGGGGTGTGGGCGCGGCGGTCGGGCTGTAACCCCCCCCTGCACCCCCCTCCCCGA
GTTGCTGAGCACGGCCCGGCTTCGGGTGCGGGGCTCCGTGCGGGGCGTGGCGCGGGGCTCGCCGTGCCGG
GCGGGGGGTGGCGGCAGGTGGGGGTGCCGGGCGGGGCGGGGCCGCCTCGGGCCGGGGAGGGCTCGGGGGA
GGGGCGCGGCGGCCCCCGGAGCGCCGGCGGCTGTCGAGGCGCGGCGAGCCGCAGCCATTGCCTTTTATGG
TAATCGTGCGAGAGGGCGCAGGGACTTCCTTTGTCCCAAATCTGTGCGGAGCCGAAATCTGGGAGGCGCC
GCCGCACCCCCTCTAGCGGGCGCGGGGCGAAGCGGTGCGGCGCCGGCAGGAAGGAAATGGGCGGGGAGGG
CCTTCGTGCGTCGCCGCGCCGCCGTCCCCTTCTCCATCTCCAGCCTCGGGGCTGTCCGCAGGGGGACGGC
TGCCTTCGGGGGGGACGGGGCAGGGCGGGGTTCGGCTTCTGGCGTGTGACCGGCGGGGTTTATATCTTCC
CTTCTCTGTTCCTCCGCAGCCCCCAAGCTTGGCGCGCCTAGGCCTACCATGGTGAGCAAGGGCGGGGAGC
TGTTCACCGGGGTGGTGCCCATCCTGGTCGAGCTGGACGGCGACGTAAACGGCCACAAGTTCAGCGTGTC
CGGCGAGGGCGAGGGCGATGCCACCTACGGCAAGCTGACCCTGAAGTTCATCTGCACCACCGGCAAGCTG
CCCGTGCCCTGGCCCACCCTCGTGACCACCCTGACCTACGGCGTGCAGTGCTTCAGCCGCTACCCCGACC
ACATGAAGCAGCACGACTTCTTCAAGTCCGCCATGCCCGAAGGCTACGTCCAGGAGCGCACCATCTTCTT
CAAGGACGACGGCAACTACAAGACCCGCGCCGAGGTGAAGTTCGAGGGCGACACCCTGGTGAACCGCATC
GAGCTGAAGGGCATCGACTTCAAGGAGGACGGCAACATCCTGGGGCACAAGCTGGAGTACAACTACAACA
GCCACAACGTCTATATCATGGCCGACAAGCAGAAGAACGGCATCAAGGTGAACTTCAAGATCCGCCACAA
CATCGAGGACGGCAGCGTGCAGCTCGCCGACCACTACCAGCAGAACACCCCCATCGGCGACGGCCCCGTG
CTGCTGCCCGACAACCACTACCTGAGCACCCAGTCCGCCCTGAGCAAAGACCCCAACGAGAAGCGCGATC
ACATGGTCCTGCTGGAGTTCGTGACCGCCGCCGGGATCACTCTCGGCATGGACGAGCTTGGCAGTGGCCT
GAGTGACCTCTTTGACCTGACCAGTGGCGTGGGCACCCTGTCAGGATCATATGTGGCCCCCAAAGCAGTC
TGGCTCCCAGCCATGAAGGCTAAGGGGCTGGAGATCTCAGGCACCTTCACCCGCCAGGTGGGCTCCATCT
CCATGGACCTGCAGCTGACCAACAAGGCCTTGCAGGTCATGACCGACTTTGCCATCCAGTTCAACCGCAA
CAGCTTTGGCCTGGCCCCCGCCGCCCCCCTCCAGGTCCACGCACCACTCAGCCCCAACCAGACAGTGGAG
ATCTCCCTGCCTCTCAGCACGGTGGGCTCGGTCATGAAGATGGAGCCTCTGAACAACCTCCAGGTGGCCG
TGAAGAACAACATCGATGTCTTCTACTTCAGCACCTTGTACCCACTGCACATCCTCTTTGTGGAGGACGG
GAAGATGGACCGGCAGATGTTCCTGGCCACATGGAAGGATATTCCCAATGAGAATGAGGCCCAGTTCCAG
ATCAGAGACTGCCCCCTCAATGCAGAGGCTGCGAGCAGCAAGCTGCAGAGCAGCAACATCTTCACTGTCG
CCAAGAGGAACGTGGAGGGCCAGGACATGCTCTACCAGTCCCTGAAGCTGACCAACGGCATCTGGGTGCT
GGCGGAGCTGCGGATCCAGCCGGGCAACCCCAGCTGCACGCTGTCCCTGAAGTGTCGAGCACCAGAGGTG
TCCCAGCACGTGTACCAGGCCTACGAGACCATCCTCAAGAACTAAAACTTGTTTATTGCAGCTTATAATG
GTTACAAATAAAGCAATAGCATCACAAATTTCACAAATAAAGCATTTTTTTCACTGCATTCTAGTTGTGG
TTTGTCCAAACTCATCAATGTATCTTATCATGTCTGGATCCCCGGGTACCGAGCTCGAATTCGTAATCAT
GTCATAGCTGTTTCCTGTGTGAAATTGTTATCCGCTCACAATTCCACACAACATACGAGCCGGAAGCATA
AAGTGTAAAGCCTGGGGTGCCTAATGAGTGAGCTAACTCACATTAATTGCGTTGCGCTCACTGCCCGCTT
TCCAGTCGGGAAACCTGTCGTGCCAGCTGCATTAATGAATCGGCCAACGCGCGGGGAGAGGCGGTTTGCG
TATTGGGCGCTCTTCCGCTTCCTCGCTCACTGACTCGCTGCGCTCGGTCGTTCGGCTGCGGCGAGCGGTA
TCAGCTCACTCAAAGGCGGTAATACGGTTATCCACAGAATCAGGGGATAACGCAGGAAAGAACATGTGAG
CAAAAGGCCAGCAAAAGGCCAGGAACCGTAAAAAGGCCGCGTTGCTGGCGTTTTTCCATAGGCTCCGCCC
CCCTGACGAGCATCACAAAAATCGACGCTCAAGTCAGAGGTGGCGAAACCCGACAGGACTATAAAGATAC
CAGGCGTTTCCCCCTGGAAGCTCCCTCGTGCGCTCTCCTGTTCCGACCCTGCCGCTTACCGGATACCTGT
CCGCCTTTCTCCCTTCGGGAAGCGTGGCGCTTTCTCATAGCTCACGCTGTAGGTATCTCAGTTCGGTGTA
GGTCGTTCGCTCCAAGCTGGGCTGTGTGCACGAACCCCCCGTTCAGCCCGACCGCTGCGCCTTATCCGGT
AACTATCGTCTTGAGTCCAACCCGGTAAGACACGACTTATCGCCACTGGCAGCAGCCACTGGTAACAGGA
TTAGCAGAGCGAGGTATGTAGGCGGTGCTACAGAGTTCTTGAAGTGGTGGCCTAACTACGGCTACACTAG
AAGAACAGTATTTGGTATCTGCGCTCTGCTGAAGCCAGTTACCTTCGGAAAAAGAGTTGGTAGCTCTTGA
TCCGGCAAACAAACCACCGCTGGTAGCGGTGGTTTTTTTGTTTGCAAGCAGCAGATTACGCGCAGAAAAA
AAGGATCTCAAGAAGATCCTTTGATCTTTTCTACGGGGTCTGACGCTCAGTGGAACGAAAACTCACGTTA
AGGGATTTTGGTCATGAGATTATCAAAAAGGATCTTCACCTAGATCCTTTTAAATTAAAAATGAAGTTTT
AAATCAATCTAAAGTATATATGAGTAAACTTGGTCTGACAGTTACCAATGCTTAATCAGTGAGGCACCTA
TCTCAGCGATCTGTCTATTTCGTTCATCCATAGTTGCCTGACTCCCCGTCGTGTAGATAACTACGATACG
GGAGGGCTTACCATCTGGCCCCAGTGCTGCAATGATACCGCGAGACCCACGCTCACCGGCTCCAGATTTA
TCAGCAATAAACCAGCCAGCCGGAAGGGCCGAGCGCAGAAGTGGTCCTGCAACTTTATCCGCCTCCATCC
AGTCTATTAATTGTTGCCGGGAAGCTAGAGTAAGTAGTTCGCCAGTTAATAGTTTGCGCAACGTTGTTGC
CATTGCTACAGGCATCGTGGTGTCACGCTCGTCGTTTGGTATGGCTTCATTCAGCTCCGGTTCCCAACGA
TCAAGGCGAGTTACATGATCCCCCATGTTGTGCAAAAAAGCGGTTAGCTCCTTCGGTCCTCCGATCGTTG
TCAGAAGTAAGTTGGCCGCAGTGTTATCACTCATGGTTATGGCAGCACTGCATAATTCTCTTACTGTCAT
GCCATCCGTAAGATGCTTTTCTGTGACTGGTGAGTACTCAACCAAGTCATTCTGAGAATAGTGTATGCGG
CGACCGAGTTGCTCTTGCCCGGCGTCAATACGGGATAATACCGCGCCACATAGCAGAACTTTAAAAGTGC
TCATCATTGGAAAACGTTCTTCGGGGCGAAAACTCTCAAGGATCTTACCGCTGTTGAGATCCAGTTCGAT
GTAACCCACTCGTGCACCCAACTGATCTTCAGCATCTTTTACTTTCACCAGCGTTTCTGGGTGAGCAAAA
ACAGGAAGGCAAAATGCCGCAAAAAAGGGAATAAGGGCGACACGGAAATGTTGAATACTCATACTCTTCC
TTTTTCAATATTATTGAAGCATTTATCAGGGTTATTGTCTCATGAGCGGATACATATTTGAATGTATTTA
GAAAAATAAACAAATAGGGGTTCCGCGCACATTTCCCCGAAAAGTGCCACCTGACGTCTAAGAAACCATT
ATTATCATGACATTAACCTATAAAAATAGGCGTATCACGAGGCCCTTTCGTCTCGCGCGTTTCGGTGATG
ACGGTGAAAACCTCTGACACATGCAGCTCCCGGAGACGGTCACAGCTTGTCTGTAAGCGGATGCCGGGAG
CAGACAAGCCCGTCAGGGCGCGTCAGCGGGTGTTGGCGGGTGTCGGGGCTGGCTTAACTATGCGGCATCA
GAGCAGATTGTACTGAGAGTGCACCATATGCGGTGTGAAATACCGCACAGATGCGTAAGGAGAAAATACC
GCATCAGGCGCCATTCGCCATTCAGGCTGCGCAACTGTTGGGAAGGGCGATCGGTGCGGGCCTCTTCGCT
ATTACGCCAGCTGGCGAAAGGGGGATGTGCTGCAAGGCGATTAAGTTGGGTAACGCCAGGGTTTTCCCAG
TCACGACGTTGTAAAACGACGGCCAGTGCCAAGTTGGGATCTTTGCATTGGCCCACGGCTCTCAGGATGG
GGATGCTCCCCTTCAGCACCCGGTTCCCCTTGGAAACTGATGGTCCTGGCTCTGTGGCATGGCAGTGGCA
CTGTGAGGAGCCCCCTACCAGCAGCACACAGTGGGGTTGGCACTGCCACGCTCCGGATGCCGCGCTCTGA
TCCAACCCCATAATCAAGGGAACCCGAATTGCCCCATCATTGCCCCCACCACCCCCATCCTGCCGGGCCC
TCACACCCCACGCTGCCTTCTGGTGACATTCCCCAGCCCAAACCCACGGCTTCATGGCTACCGCGGGGCA
TTTCCCATTGCCGCCCCATTATCAGCTCTGCACACCTCCCGCTGTACCCATGCCTCGTGGCTGCCCTTCT
TTGACGTATAATCTTCTAATTAATACCCGGCCTTGTCAAAGTGGAGCACAAACGTTAATTAATTCCCCAG
CAGGCAGGTAATTAACAGTGTGACTCCCTTTTTGCTGCGAGTGGGGCTGATACAGAGAGATGTGGCACTA
TGGAGCCCACGGGGTCCTGGCACTGGGTGCCCACGGAGGTCCCCATGTGCTGCAGTGTCACCGCCTCCGA
GGAGACAGTATTGTCCCTGCGGTGTCCCTGCAGCTCAGCTCTGTCCACAGGGCCACCTCCAGTTTGGAGG
GGACACAATGCAGCCCCGATGCAACCCATCCTCGCAGCATCCCAGGGACAAAGACCCCACTGCAAGACCG
CACACAGGGCTGGGTCCCGCTCCCCTAATATCTACAGTGCTTCTTGCATGGCCCCTTAATCAATGCAGTT
AATCAGCATGCGCTCATGCACCGCTCTGGAGCTGCAAAGCCCCTCGCAGCGCTGCTCACCAACACCGCGC
ACCGCCCCGGCCCAGCCTGCAGCACGCGCTGCAAACAGGAAAGAAACAAAATATTGCCCAAATGTAGGCA
AAGGCATTCGGCTGCCTTGACCTCCGCCGGGCCGGGCCCTGCCTGACTCAGCTCCTTACTCAGCGCTCGC
TTCCTCCCTCCGGCTGCCACCGCCGCAGCGCACACCCTGACAAAGAGTGGCCCTTAACGGGCTCTGAGGT
GCACCCAGCAGTGCACTCAGCAGTCCAAGGGCCGGCCTGGAGGTTTGCACCGCTACGTGCTGACATTAGC
ATTGAACTTGGCCCTGGGTAGTGCTGCAGGCCGGGCGGGGTGGGTGTAGAGAGTGCAGCGCGCGTTGCAC
CCGGTGCCCCTTCCCCTCCCTTGCATCCCAGCAGGCTGCACCCCAGCACCAGGCCCGTGCATGCATGCTC
CTGGTGTTATTGCAGCCTGGTGCATGCATGCGTCTTGATGGTGCAGCGCTGTGCATGCATCCTCCTTGGT
GTGTAGCAGTCTAGTGCATGCATACCCCTCGGTGTTATTGCTGCTCTGTGCACGCACGCTCATTGTATCA
CTTCATCCCAGTGCATGCACTCACACTGGAGCGATTGCTGCTCGGTGCACGCACACTCATTGTATCACTG
CAGCTCAGTGGCTGCACGCACACCGGTGTTATTGCTGCTCGGTGCGTGCATGCACATCAGTGTCGCTGCA
GCTCAGTGCATGCACGCTCATTGCCCATCGCTATCCCTGCCTCTCCTGCTGGCGCTCCCCGGGAGGTGAC
TTCAAGGGGACCGCAGGACCACCTCGGGGGTGGGGGGAGGGCTGCACACGCGGACCCCGCTCCCCCTCCC
CAACAAAGCACTGTGGAATCAAAAAGGGGGGAGGGGGGATGGAGGGGCGCGTCACACCCCCGCCCCACAC
CCTCACC
Features (pLannotate 1.2.2; 15 found; start..end, strand, type, name):
      1..276     +  promoter       chicken β-actin promoter: No description available
    277..1246    +  intron         chimeric intron: chimera between introns from chicken β-actin and rabbit β-globin
   1309..2019    +  CDS            EGFP: EGFP is a basic (constitutively fluorescent) green fluorescent protein published in 1996, derived from Aequorea victoria. It is reported to be a rapidly-maturing weak dimer with moderate acid sensitivity.
   2017..2772    +  CDS            AP1B1 (fragment): AP1B1_HUMAN - Also known as ADTB1, BAM22, CLAPB2. Experimental evidence at protein level: Swiss-Prot protein existence level 1. Subunit of clathrin-associated adaptor protein complex 1 that plays a role in protein sorting in the late-Golgi/trans-Golgi network (TGN) and/or endosomes (PubMed:31630791). The AP complexes mediate both the recruitment of clathrin to membranes and the recognition of sorting signals within the cytosolic tails of transmembrane cargo molecules. From Homo sapiens (Human).
   2776..2910    +  polyA_signal   SV40 poly(A) signal: SV40 polyadenylation signal
   2965..2981    -  protein_bind   lac operator: The lac repressor binds to the lac operator to inhibit transcription in E. coli. This inhibition can be relieved by adding lactose or isopropyl-β-D-thiogalactopyranoside (IPTG). lac repressor encoded by lacI
   2989..3019    -  promoter       lac promoter: promoter for the E. coli lac operon
   3034..3055    -  protein_bind   CAP binding site: CAP binding activates transcription in the presence of cAMP. E. coli catabolite activator protein
   3068..3160    -  CDS            lacI (fragment): lac repressor; lacI; The lac repressor binds to the lac operator to inhibit transcription in E. coli. This inhibition can be relieved by adding lactose or isopropyl-β-D-thiogalactopyranoside (IPTG).
   3343..3931    -  rep_origin     ori: high-copy-number ColE1/pMB1/pBR322/pUC origin of replication
   4102..4962    -  CDS            AmpR: β-lactamase; bla; confers resistance to ampicillin, carbenicillin, and related antibiotics
   4963..5067    -  promoter       AmpR promoter: bla
   5162..5197    +  CDS            rop (fragment): Rop protein, which maintains plasmids at low copy number; rop
   5299..5398    +  misc_feature   bom (fragment): basis of mobility region from pBR322
   5404..5558    -  CDS            lacZα (fragment): LacZα fragment of β-galactosidase; lacZ fragment
