[The description below was written by a language model from this plasmid's Addgene catalogue record and pLannotate feature annotations shown in this document.]
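Description:
pBa.GFP-AP1/beta1 is a mammalian expression plasmid of about 7.4 kb, built on the pBeta-Actin-GFP backbone, that produces a GFP-tagged form of human AP1B1. AP1B1 is the β1 subunit of the clathrin-associated adaptor protein complex AP-1, which recruits clathrin and recognises sorting signals on cargo at the trans-Golgi network and endosomes. Transcription is driven by the chicken β-actin promoter followed by a chimeric chicken β-actin/rabbit β-globin intron, an arrangement that gives constitutive expression in mammalian cells. The open reading frame places EGFP at the N terminus, fused directly to the AP1B1 sequence, and the transcript is terminated by an SV40 polyadenylation signal. The insert is listed at 753 bp and is annotated as a fragment of AP1B1, so the plasmid appears to encode only part of the β1 subunit rather than the full-length protein. The record does not say which region or domain this corresponds to, and the cloning sites are listed as unknown.

In bacteria the plasmid replicates from a high-copy ColE1/pUC-type origin and is selected with ampicillin through the β-lactamase gene and its native promoter. The remaining annotations (lac promoter and operator, CAP site, and fragments of lacI, lacZα, rop and bom) are remnants of the cloning backbone and have no evident role in expression. There is no mammalian selection marker among the annotated features, which is consistent with transient transfection. The depositor notes that the pBa vector is prone to recombination, and the listed propagation strain is one chosen for stability. The associated publication examines AP-1-mediated recruitment of the kinesins KIF13A and KIF13B at the trans-Golgi during polarized transport, so the fusion is presumably used for fluorescence imaging or interaction studies of the β1 subunit in that setting.
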