Addgene plasmid #218802: pBa.GFP-AP1/beta1
Purpose: Mammalian expression o fhuman AP1 b1
Depositing lab: Marvin Bentley. Publication: Polarized transport requires AP-1-mediated recruitment of KIF13A and KIF13B at the trans-Golgi. Montgomery AC, Mendoza CS, Garbouchian A, Quinones GB, Bentley M. Mol Biol Cell. 2024 Mar 6:mbcE23100401. doi: 10.1091/mbc.E23-10-0401. PubMed 38446634.
Backbone
  Vector backbone: pBeta-Actin-GFP
  Vector type: Mammalian Expression
Growth in bacteria
  Bacterial resistance: Ampicillin, 100 μg/mL
  Growth temperature: 37°C
  Growth strain: NEB Stable
  Copy number: High Copy
Gene/Insert
  Gene/Insert name: AP1 b1
  Species: H. sapiens (human)
  Insert size (bp): 753
  Entrez Gene: AP1B1 (a.k.a. ADTB1, AP105A, BAM22, CLAPB2, KIDAR)
  Promoter: Chicken Beta actin
  Tag / fusion protein: GFP (N terminal on insert)
  Cloning method: Restriction Enzyme; 5′ cloning site Unknown (unknown if destroyed); 3′ cloning site Unknown (unknown if destroyed)
Terms and licenses: Academic/Nonprofit Terms; Industry Terms: Not Available to Industry
Depositor comments: pBa vector is susceptable to recombination and should not be grown in fast growing bacteria or cloned using recombination.
How to cite: pBa.GFP-AP1/beta1 was a gift from Marvin Bentley (Addgene plasmid # 218802 ; http://n2t.net/addgene:218802 ; RRID:Addgene_218802)
